Addgene plasmid #136194: pCDNA4.TO-ORF33-2xCSTREP
Purpose: Expresses C-terminally strep tagged Kaposi's Sarcoma Associated Herpesvirus (KSHV) ORF33
Depositing lab: Britt Glaunsinger. Depositing organization: University of California, Berkeley. Publication: Global mapping of herpesvirus-host protein complexes reveals a transcription strategy for late genes. Davis ZH, Verschueren E, Jang GM, Kleffman K, Johnson JR, Park J, Von Dollen J, Maher MC, Johnson T, Newton W, Jager S, Shales M, Horner J, Hernandez RD, Krogan NJ, Glaunsinger BA. Mol Cell. 2015 Jan 22;57(2):349-60. doi: 10.1016/j.molcel.2014.11.026. Epub 2014 Dec 24. PubMed 25544563.
Backbone
  Vector backbone: pCDNA4.TO
  Backbone manufacturer: Invitrogen
  Vector type: Mammalian Expression
  Selectable markers: Zeocin
Growth in bacteria
  Bacterial resistance: Ampicillin, 100 μg/mL
  Growth temperature: 37°C
  Growth strain: DH5alpha
  Copy number: High Copy
Gene/Insert
  Gene/Insert name: ORF33
  Species: Kaposi's sarcoma-associated herpesvirus (KSHV)
  Promoter: CMV
  Cloning method: Restriction Enzyme; 5′ cloning site Unknown (unknown if destroyed)
  Sequencing primers: 5′ CGCAAATGGGCGGTAGGCGTG; 3′ TAGAAGGCACAGTCGAGGCT
Resource information
  A portion of this plasmid was derived from a plasmid made by: cDNA of reactivated TREx BCBL-1-RTA cells
Terms and licenses: Academic/Nonprofit Terms; Industry Terms: Not Available to Industry
How to cite: pCDNA4.TO-ORF33-2xCSTREP was a gift from Britt Glaunsinger (Addgene plasmid # 136194 ; http://n2t.net/addgene:136194 ; RRID:Addgene_136194)
