[The description below was written by a language model from this plasmid's Addgene catalogue record and pLannotate feature annotations shown in this document.]
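Description:
pCDNA4.TO-ORF33-2xCSTREP is a mammalian expression plasmid built on the Invitrogen pcDNA4/TO backbone that expresses ORF33 of Kaposi's sarcoma-associated herpesvirus (KSHV) with a C-terminal Strep tag. The name implies a tandem (2x) tag. In E. coli it is maintained as a high-copy plasmid through a ColE1/pUC-type origin and selected with ampicillin through the β-lactamase gene. An f1 origin is also present. For selection in mammalian cells, an SV40 early promoter drives the Sh ble gene, which confers Zeocin resistance and is followed by an SV40 polyadenylation signal. The EM7 bacterial promoter upstream of the same gene allows Zeocin selection in bacteria as well.

The expression cassette consists of the human CMV immediate-early enhancer and promoter, followed by two short matches to tet operator sequences (annotated as fragments of tet-responsive promoters). This fits the CMV/TetO2 design of the backbone: transcription is constitutive in ordinary cells but is repressed, and inducible with tetracycline or doxycycline, in cells that express the Tet repressor. Downstream lies the ORF33 coding sequence, roughly 1 kb, which was derived from cDNA of reactivated TREx BCBL-1-RTA cells. The cassette ends with the bovine growth hormone polyadenylation signal. The Strep tag is not annotated separately in the feature table, but presumably lies in the unannotated stretch between the ORF33 coding sequence and the poly(A) signal. ORF33 is annotated as a tegument protein involved in cytoplasmic virion egress, final tegumentation and envelope acquisition through interaction with the capsid.

The Strep tag allows affinity purification of ORF33 and its associated proteins from transfected cells. This matches the associated study, which mapped herpesvirus-host protein complexes on a global scale.
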