Features (pLannotate 1.2.2; 22 found; start..end, strand, type, name):
     28..80      -  misc_feature   bom (fragment): basis of mobility region from pBR322
    235..614     +  enhancer       CMV enhancer: human cytomegalovirus immediate early enhancer
    615..818     +  promoter       CMV promoter: human cytomegalovirus (CMV) immediate early promoter
    820..839     +  promoter       PLtetO-1 promoter (fragment): modified phage lambda PL promoter with tet operator sites (Lutz and Bujard, 1997)
    841..860     +  promoter       PLtetO-1 promoter (fragment): modified phage lambda PL promoter with tet operator sites (Lutz and Bujard, 1997)
    868..901     +  promoter       TRE3GV promoter (fragment): 3rd-generation Tet-responsive promoter that can be activated by binding of Tet-On® 3G, optimized for retroviral and lentiviral vectors
   1002..2003    +  CDS            ORF33: CEP2_HHV8P - Protein inferred from homology: Swiss-Prot protein existence level 3. Plays a critical role in cytoplasmic virus egress. Participates in the final step of tegumentation and envelope acquisition within the host cytoplasm by directly interacting with the capsid. Upon virion binding to target cell, a signaling cascade is triggered to disrupt the interaction with the capsid, thereby preparing capsid uncoating. From Human herpesvirus 8 type P (isolate GK18) (HHV-8) (Kaposi's sarcoma-associated herpesvirus).
   2149..2373    +  polyA_signal   bGH poly(A) signal: bovine growth hormone polyadenylation signal
   2377..2398    +  promoter       SV40 promoter (fragment): SV40 enhancer and early promoter
   2419..2847    +  rep_origin     f1 ori (sequence partly withheld): f1 bacteriophage origin of replication; arrow indicates direction of (+) strand synthesis
   2861..3190    +  promoter       SV40 promoter: SV40 enhancer and early promoter
   3238..3285    +  promoter       EM7 promoter: synthetic bacterial promoter&nbsp
   3304..3678    +  CDS            BleoR: antibiotic-binding protein; Sh ble from Streptoalloteichus hindustanus; confers resistance to bleomycin, phleomycin, and Zeocin™
   3688..3813    +  CDS            ble (fragment): BLE_KLEPN - Experimental evidence at protein level: Swiss-Prot protein existence level 1. Binding protein with a strong affinity to the bleomycin family of antibiotics. Binds to CL990; an antimitotic-antibiotic compound. From Klebsiella pneumoniae.
   3808..3929    +  polyA_signal   SV40 poly(A) signal: SV40 polyadenylation signal
   4002..4018    -  protein_bind   lac operator: The lac repressor binds to the lac operator to inhibit transcription in E. coli. This inhibition can be relieved by adding lactose or isopropyl-β-D-thiogalactopyranoside (IPTG). lac repressor encoded by lacI
   4026..4056    -  promoter       lac promoter: promoter for the E. coli lac operon
   4071..4092    -  protein_bind   CAP binding site: CAP binding activates transcription in the presence of cAMP. E. coli catabolite activator protein
   4105..4197    -  CDS            lacI (fragment): lac repressor; lacI; The lac repressor binds to the lac operator to inhibit transcription in E. coli. This inhibition can be relieved by adding lactose or isopropyl-β-D-thiogalactopyranoside (IPTG).
   4380..4968    -  rep_origin     ori: high-copy-number ColE1/pMB1/pBR322/pUC origin of replication
   5139..5999    -  CDS            AmpR: β-lactamase; bla; confers resistance to ampicillin, carbenicillin, and related antibiotics
   6000..6104    -  promoter       AmpR promoter: bla
>Addgene plasmid #136194 | pCDNA4.TO-ORF33-2xCSTREP | addgene full sequence | sequence record 291864 | Addgene NGS Result
GACGGATCGGGAGATCTCCCGATCCCCTATGGTGCACTCTCAGTACAATCTGCTCTGATGCCGCATAGTT
AAGCCAGTATCTGCTCCCTGCTTGTGTGTTGGAGGTCGCTGAGTAGTGCGCGAGCAAAATTTAAGCTACA
ACAAGGCAAGGCTTGACCGACAATTGCATGAAGAATCTGCTTAGGGTTAGGCGTTTTGCGCTGCTTCGCG
ATGTACGGGCCAGATATACGCGTTGACATTGATTATTGACTAGTTATTAATAGTAATCAATTACGGGGTC
ATTAGTTCATAGCCCATATATGGAGTTCCGCGTTACATAACTTACGGTAAATGGCCCGCCTGGCTGACCG
CCCAACGACCCCCGCCCATTGACGTCAATAATGACGTATGTTCCCATAGTAACGCCAATAGGGACTTTCC
ATTGACGTCAATGGGTGGAGTATTTACGGTAAACTGCCCACTTGGCAGTACATCAAGTGTATCATATGCC
AAGTACGCCCCCTATTGACGTCAATGACGGTAAATGGCCCGCCTGGCATTATGCCCAGTACATGACCTTA
TGGGACTTTCCTACTTGGCAGTACATCTACGTATTAGTCATCGCTATTACCATGGTGATGCGGTTTTGGC
AGTACATCAATGGGCGTGGATAGCGGTTTGACTCACGGGGATTTCCAAGTCTCCACCCCATTGACGTCAA
TGGGAGTTTGTTTTGGCACCAAAATCAACGGGACTTTCCAAAATGTCGTAACAACTCCGCCCCATTGACG
CAAATGGGCGGTAGGCGTGTACGGTGGGAGGTCTATATAAGCAGAGCTCTCCCTATCAGTGATAGAGATC
TCCCTATCAGTGATAGAGATCGTCGACGAGCTCGTTTAGTGAACCGTCAGATCGCCTGGAGACGCCATCC
ACGCTGTTTTGACCTCCATAGAAGACACCGGGACCGATCCAGCCTCCGGACTCTAGCGTTTAAACTTAAG
CTTGGTACCGAGCTCGGATCCATGGCTAGCCGGAGGCGCAAACTTCGGAATTTCCTAAACAAGGAATGCA
TATGGACTGTTAACCCAATGTCAGGGGACCATATCAAGGTCTTTAACGCCTGCACCTCTATCTCGCCGGT
GTATGACCCTGAGCTGGTAACCAGCTACGCACTGAGCGTGCCTGCTTACAATGTGTCTGTGGCTATCTTG
CTGCATAAAGTCATGGGACCGTGTGTGGCTGTGGGAATTAACGGAGAAATGATCATGTACGTCGTAAGCC
AGTGTGTTTCTGTGCGGCCCGTCCCGGGGCGCGATGGTATGGCGCTCATCTACTTTGGACGGTTTCTGGA
GGAAGCATCCGGACTGAGATTTCCCTACATTGCTCCGCCGCCGTCGCGCGAACACGTACCTGACCTGACC
AGACAAGAATTAGTTCATACCTCCCAGGTGGTGCGCCGCGGCGACCTGACCAATTGCACTATGGGTCTCG
AATTCAGGAATGTGAACCCTTTTGTTTGGCTCGGGGGCGGATCGGTGTGGCTGCTGTTCTTGGGCGTGGA
CTACATGGCGTTCTGTCCGGGTGTCGACGGAATGCCGTCGTTGGCAAGAGTGGCCGCCCTGCTTACCAGG
TGCGACCACCCAGACTGTGTCCACTGCCATGGACTCCGTGGACACGTTAATGTATTTCGTGGGTACTGTT
CTGCGCAGTCGCCGGGTCTATCTAACATCTGTCCCTGTATCAAATCATGTGGGACCGGGAATGGAGTGAC
TAGGGTCACTGGAAACAGAAATTTTCTGGGTCTTCTGTTCGATCCCATTGTCCAGAGCAGGGTAACAGCT
CTGAAGATAACTAGCCACCCAACCCCCACGCACGTCGAGAATGTGCTAACAGGAGTGCTCGACGACGGCA
CCTTGGTGCCGTCGTCCAAGGCACCCTGGGTCCTCTTACGAATGTCTGACTACTTCAGCCGCTTGCTGAT
ATATGAGTGTAAAAAACTTAAGGCCCTGGGCTTACGTTCTTATGGAGCGCGGCCGCTCGAGGGAGGCGGT
GGATGGAGCCACCCCCAGTTCGAGAAGGGCGGCGGCAGCGGCGGCGGCAGCGGCGGCGGCAGCTGGAGCC
ACCCCCAGTTCGAGAAGGGGCCCGTTTAAACCCGCTGATCAGCCTCGACTGTGCCTTCTAGTTGCCAGCC
ATCTGTTGTTTGCCCCTCCCCCGTGCCTTCCTTGACCCTGGAAGGTGCCACTCCCACTGTCCTTTCCTAA
TAAAATGAGGAAATTGCATCGCATTGTCTGAGTAGGTGTCATTCTATTCTGGGGGGTGGGGTGGGGCAGG
ACAGCAAGGGGGAGGATTGGGAAGACAATAGCAGGCATGCTGGGGATGCGGTGGGCTCTATGGCTTCTGA
GGCGGAAAGAACCAGCTGGGGCTCTAGGGGGTATCCCC
[124 nt withheld, positions 2419-2542]
C
[91 nt withheld, positions 2544-2634]
A
[49 nt withheld, positions 2636-2684]
CCTTTGACGTTGGAGTCCACGTTCTTT
[37 nt withheld, positions 2712-2748]
ACCCTATCTCGGTCTATTCTTTTGATTTATAAGGGATTTTGCCGATTTCGGCCTATTGGTTAAAAAATGA
GCTGATTTAACAAAAATTTAACGCGAATTAATTCTGTGGAATGTGTGTCAGTTAGGGTGTGGAAAGTCCC
CAGGCTCCCCAGCAGGCAGAAGTATGCAAAGCATGCATCTCAATTAGTCAGCAACCAGGTGTGGAAAGTC
CCCAGGCTCCCCAGCAGGCAGAAGTATGCAAAGCATGCATCTCAATTAGTCAGCAACCATAGTCCCGCCC
CTAACTCCGCCCATCCCGCCCCTAACTCCGCCCAGTTCCGCCCATTCTCCGCCCCATGGCTGACTAATTT
TTTTTATTTATGCAGAGGCCGAGGCCGCCTCTGCCTCTGAGCTATTCCAGAAGTAGTGAGGAGGCTTTTT
TGGAGGCCTAGGCTTTTGCAAAAAGCTCCCGGGAGCTTGTATATCCATTTTCGGATCTGATCAGCACGTG
TTGACAATTAATCATCGGCATAGTATATCGGCATAGTATAATACGACAAGGTGAGGAACTAAACCATGGC
CAAGTTGACCAGTGCCGTTCCGGTGCTCACCGCGCGCGACGTCGCCGGAGCGGTCGAGTTCTGGACCGAC
CGGCTCGGGTTCTCCCGGGACTTCGTGGAGGACGACTTCGCCGGTGTGGTCCGGGACGACGTGACCCTGT
TCATCAGCGCGGTCCAGGACCAGGTGGTGCCGGACAACACCCTGGCCTGGGTGTGGGTGCGCGGCCTGGA
CGAGCTGTACGCCGAGTGGTCGGAGGTCGTGTCCACGAACTTCCGGGACGCCTCCGGGCCGGCCATGACC
GAGATCGGCGAGCAGCCGTGGGGGCGGGAGTTCGCCCTGCGCGACCCGGCCGGCAACTGCGTGCACTTCG
TGGCCGAGGAGCAGGACTGACACGTGCTACGAGATTTCGATTCCACCGCCGCCTTCTATGAAAGGTTGGG
CTTCGGAATCGTTTTCCGGGACGCCGGCTGGATGATCCTCCAGCGCGGGGATCTCATGCTGGAGTTCTTC
GCCCACCCCAACTTGTTTATTGCAGCTTATAATGGTTACAAATAAAGCAATAGCATCACAAATTTCACAA
ATAAAGCATTTTTTTCACTGCATTCTAGTTGTGGTTTGTCCAAACTCATCAATGTATCTTATCATGTCTG
TATACCGTCGACCTCTAGCTAGAGCTTGGCGTAATCATGGTCATAGCTGTTTCCTGTGTGAAATTGTTAT
CCGCTCACAATTCCACACAACATACGAGCCGGAAGCATAAAGTGTAAAGCCTGGGGTGCCTAATGAGTGA
GCTAACTCACATTAATTGCGTTGCGCTCACTGCCCGCTTTCCAGTCGGGAAACCTGTCGTGCCAGCTGCA
TTAATGAATCGGCCAACGCGCGGGGAGAGGCGGTTTGCGTATTGGGCGCTCTTCCGCTTCCTCGCTCACT
GACTCGCTGCGCTCGGTCGTTCGGCTGCGGCGAGCGGTATCAGCTCACTCAAAGGCGGTAATACGGTTAT
CCACAGAATCAGGGGATAACGCAGGAAAGAACATGTGAGCAAAAGGCCAGCAAAAGGCCAGGAACCGTAA
AAAGGCCGCGTTGCTGGCGTTTTTCCATAGGCTCCGCCCCCCTGACGAGCATCACAAAAATCGACGCTCA
AGTCAGAGGTGGCGAAACCCGACAGGACTATAAAGATACCAGGCGTTTCCCCCTGGAAGCTCCCTCGTGC
GCTCTCCTGTTCCGACCCTGCCGCTTACCGGATACCTGTCCGCCTTTCTCCCTTCGGGAAGCGTGGCGCT
TTCTCATAGCTCACGCTGTAGGTATCTCAGTTCGGTGTAGGTCGTTCGCTCCAAGCTGGGCTGTGTGCAC
GAACCCCCCGTTCAGCCCGACCGCTGCGCCTTATCCGGTAACTATCGTCTTGAGTCCAACCCGGTAAGAC
ACGACTTATCGCCACTGGCAGCAGCCACTGGTAACAGGATTAGCAGAGCGAGGTATGTAGGCGGTGCTAC
AGAGTTCTTGAAGTGGTGGCCTAACTACGGCTACACTAGAAGAACAGTATTTGGTATCTGCGCTCTGCTG
AAGCCAGTTACCTTCGGAAAAAGAGTTGGTAGCTCTTGATCCGGCAAACAAACCACCGCTGGTAGCGGTG
GTTTTTTTGTTTGCAAGCAGCAGATTACGCGCAGAAAAAAAGGATCTCAAGAAGATCCTTTGATCTTTTC
TACGGGGTCTGACGCTCAGTGGAACGAAAACTCACGTTAAGGGATTTTGGTCATGAGATTATCAAAAAGG
ATCTTCACCTAGATCCTTTTAAATTAAAAATGAAGTTTTAAATCAATCTAAAGTATATATGAGTAAACTT
GGTCTGACAGTTACCAATGCTTAATCAGTGAGGCACCTATCTCAGCGATCTGTCTATTTCGTTCATCCAT
AGTTGCCTGACTCCCCGTCGTGTAGATAACTACGATACGGGAGGGCTTACCATCTGGCCCCAGTGCTGCA
ATGATACCGCGAGACCCACGCTCACCGGCTCCAGATTTATCAGCAATAAACCAGCCAGCCGGAAGGGCCG
AGCGCAGAAGTGGTCCTGCAACTTTATCCGCCTCCATCCAGTCTATTAATTGTTGCCGGGAAGCTAGAGT
AAGTAGTTCGCCAGTTAATAGTTTGCGCAACGTTGTTGCCATTGCTACAGGCATCGTGGTGTCACGCTCG
TCGTTTGGTATGGCTTCATTCAGCTCCGGTTCCCAACGATCAAGGCGAGTTACATGATCCCCCATGTTGT
GCAAAAAAGCGGTTAGCTCCTTCGGTCCTCCGATCGTTGTCAGAAGTAAGTTGGCCGCAGTGTTATCACT
CATGGTTATGGCAGCACTGCATAATTCTCTTACTGTCATGCCATCCGTAAGATGCTTTTCTGTGACTGGT
GAGTACTCAACCAAGTCATTCTGAGAATAGTGTATGCGGCGACCGAGTTGCTCTTGCCCGGCGTCAATAC
GGGATAATACCGCGCCACATAGCAGAACTTTAAAAGTGCTCATCATTGGAAAACGTTCTTCGGGGCGAAA
ACTCTCAAGGATCTTACCGCTGTTGAGATCCAGTTCGATGTAACCCACTCGTGCACCCAACTGATCTTCA
GCATCTTTTACTTTCACCAGCGTTTCTGGGTGAGCAAAAACAGGAAGGCAAAATGCCGCAAAAAAGGGAA
TAAGGGCGACACGGAAATGTTGAATACTCATACTCTTCCTTTTTCAATATTATTGAAGCATTTATCAGGG
TTATTGTCTCATGAGCGGATACATATTTGAATGTATTTAGAAAAATAAACAAATAGGGGTTCCGCGCACA
TTTCCCCGAAAAGTGCCACCTGACGTC
